Addgene plasmid #146233: pAc5.1B-lambdaN-HA-DmSMG5-siRNAres-V5His6_E
Purpose: Insect Expression of DmSMG5-siRNAres
Depositing lab: Elisa Izaurralde. Depositing organization: Max Planck Institute for Developmental Biology. Publication: SMG6 is the catalytic endonuclease that cleaves mRNAs containing nonsense codons in metazoan. Huntzinger E, Kashima I, Fauser M, Saulière J, Izaurralde E. RNA. 2008 Dec . 14(12):2609-17. 10.1261/rna.1386208 PubMed 18974281.
Backbone
  Vector backbone: Unknown
  Vector type: Insect Expression
Growth in bacteria
  Bacterial resistance: Ampicillin, 100 μg/mL
  Growth temperature: 37°C
  Growth strain: DH5alpha
  Copy number: Low Copy
Gene/Insert
  Gene/Insert name: DmSMG5-siRNAres
  Species: D. melanogaster (fly)
  Entrez Gene: Smg5 (a.k.a. anon-34Ea, BG:DS08220.2, CG8954, Dmel\CG8954, dSMG5, SMG5)
  Cloning method: Unknown
Terms and licenses: Academic/Nonprofit Terms; Industry Terms: Not Available to Industry
Depositor comments: Plasmids from this collection were made available to the research community and donated after the lab closed. Please note that the sequence provided by the depositing laboratory may be theoretical/predicted or based on Sanger sequencing results. There may be discrepancies between sequencing results obtained by Addgene and the depositor sequence. If an Addgene verified sequence is not available, please contact before placing your order to request that our lab fully sequence the plasmid.
How to cite: pAc5.1B-lambdaN-HA-DmSMG5-siRNAres-V5His6_E was a gift from Elisa Izaurralde (Addgene plasmid # 146233 ; http://n2t.net/addgene:146233 ; RRID:Addgene_146233)
