[The description below was written by a language model from this plasmid's Addgene catalogue record and pLannotate feature annotations shown in this document.]
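Description:
pAc5.1B-lambdaN-HA-DmSMG5-siRNAres-V5His6_E is an insect-cell expression plasmid of about 9 kb. The catalogue lists the backbone as unknown, although the name and the annotated parts point to the pAc5.1 family of Drosophila vectors. It is propagated in E. coli through a ColE1/pUC-type origin and selected with ampicillin via a β-lactamase gene driven by its own promoter. The annotation describes the origin as high-copy, whereas the catalogue records the plasmid as low copy. Short fragments annotated as tetracycline-resistance and SV40 large T antigen sequence lie next to the polyadenylation region. They appear to be non-functional backbone remnants, and no marker for selection in insect cells is annotated.

The expression cassette is driven by the constitutive Drosophila melanogaster actin 5C promoter and ends in an SV40 polyadenylation signal. Downstream of the promoter, the table marks a short fragment of the bacteriophage lambda N protein followed by a single-HA-sized match to the HA epitope. The roughly 3.6 kb interval before the V5 epitope is unannotated and is presumably occupied by the Drosophila Smg5 coding sequence named in the catalogue. A His6 tag is indicated by the plasmid name but is not annotated.

The lambda N peptide binds BoxB RNA hairpins, so fusions of this kind are generally used to tether a protein to a BoxB-containing reporter mRNA and test its effect on that transcript. The "siRNAres" label suggests an RNAi-resistant version of the gene, suited to complementation after knockdown of endogenous SMG5, though the record does not describe the changes. The associated work concerns nonsense-mediated mRNA decay in metazoans.
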