Features (pLannotate 1.2.2; 10 found; start..end, strand, type, name):
     56..2568    +  promoter       Ac5 promoter: Drosophila melanogaster actin 5C promoter
   2588..2653    +  CDS            N (fragment): REGN_LAMBD - Experimental evidence at protein level: Swiss-Prot protein existence level 1. Plays a role as a transcriptional antitermination factor that allows the virus to initiate its lytic phase. Activates expression of the delayed viral early genes by modifying host RNA polymerase (RNAP) into a form that is resistant to termination signals. This antitermination function requires the host NusA protein which serves to stabilize the interaction between antitermination protein N and host RNA polymerase. From Escherichia phage lambda (Bacteriophage lambda).
   2678..2704    +  CDS            3xHA (fragment): three tandem HA epitope tags
   6284..6325    +  CDS            V5 tag: epitope tag from simian virus 5
   6425..6559    -  polyA_signal   SV40 poly(A) signal: SV40 polyadenylation signal
   6582..6666    -  CDS            large T antigen (fragment): large T antigen from SV40 (simian virus 40)
   6667..7137    +  CDS            TcR (fragment): tetracycline efflux protein; tet; confers resistance to tetracycline
   7181..7769    -  rep_origin     ori: high-copy-number ColE1/pMB1/pBR322/pUC origin of replication
   7940..8800    -  CDS            AmpR: β-lactamase; bla; confers resistance to ampicillin, carbenicillin, and related antibiotics
   8801..8905    -  promoter       AmpR promoter: bla
>Addgene plasmid #146233 | pAc5.1B-lambdaN-HA-DmSMG5-siRNAres-V5His6_E | depositor full sequence | sequence record 288678 | Full Sequence
CTTCAAGGAATTAATTCTATATTCTAAAAACACAAATGATACTTCTAAAAAAAATCATGAATGGCATCAA
CTCTGAATCAAATCTTTGCAGATGCACCTACTTCTCATTTCCACTGTCACATCATTTTTCCAGATCTCGC
TGCCTGTTATGTGGCCCACAAACCAAGACACGTTTTATGGCCATTAAAGCTGGCTGATCGTCGCCAAACA
CCAAATACATATCAATATGTACATTCGAGAAAGAAGCGATCAAAGAAGCGTCTTCGGGCGAGTAGGAGAA
TGCGGAGGAGAAGGAGAACGAGCTGATCTAGTATCTCTCCACAATCCAATGCCAACTGACCAACTGGCCA
TATTCGGAGCAATTTGAAGCCAATTTCCATCGCCTGGCGATCGCTCCATTCTTGGCTATATGTTTTTCAC
CGTTCCCGGGGCCATTTTCAAAGACTCGTCGGTAAGATAAGATTGTGTCACTCGCTGTCTCTCTTCATTT
GTCGAAGAATGCTGAGGAATTTCGCGATGACGTCGGCGAGTATTTTGAAGAATGAGAATAATTTGTATTT
ATACGAAAATCAGTTAGTGGAATTTTCTACAAAAACATGTTATCTATAGATAATTTTGTTGCAAAATATG
TTGACTATGACAAAGATTGTATGTATATACCTTTAATGTATTCTCATTTTCTTATGTATTTATAATGGCA
ATGATGATACTGATGATATTTTAAGATGATGCCAGACCACAGGCTGATTTCTGCGTCTTTTGCCGAACGC
AGTGCATGTGCGGTTGTTGTTTTTTGGAATAGTTTCAATTTTCGGACTGTCCGCTTTGATTTCAGTTTCT
TGGCTTATTCAAAAAGCAAAGTAAAGCCAAAAAAGCGAGATGGCAATACCAAATGCGGCAAAACGGTAGT
GGAAGGAAAGGGGTGCGGGGCAGCGGAAGGAAGGGTGGGGCGGGGCGTGGCGGGGTCTGTGGCTGGGCGC
GACGTCACCGACGTTGGAGCCACTCCTTTGACCATGTGTGCGTGTGTGTATTATTCGTGTCTCGCCACTC
GCCGGTTGTTTTTTTCTTTTTATCTCGCTCTCTCTAGCGCCATCTCGTACGCATGCTCAACGCACCGCAT
GTTGCCGTGTCCTTTATGCGTCATTTTGGCTCGAAATAGGCAATTATTTAAACAAAGATTAGTCAACGAA
AACGCTAAAATAAATAAGTCTACAATATGGTTACTTATTGCCATGTGTGTGCAGCCAACGATAGCAACAA
AAGCAACAACACAGTGGCTTTCCCTCTTTCACTTTTTGTTTGCAAGCGCGTGCGAGCAAGACGGCACGAC
CGGCAAACGCAATTACGCTGACAAAGAGCAGACGAAGTTTTGGCCGAAAAACATCAAGGCGCCTGATACG
AATGCATTTGCAATAACAATTGCGATATTTAATATTGTTTATGAAGCTGTTTGACTTCAAAACACACAAA
AAAAAAAATAAAACAAATTATTTGAAAGAGAATTAGGAATCGGACAGCTTATCGTTACGGGCTAACAGCA
CACCGAGACGAAATAGCTTACCTGACGTCACAGCCTCTGGAAGAACTGCCGCCAAGCAGAGAGAGAGAGA
AAAAGAGGGAGAGCAGCTTAGACCGCATGTGCTTGTGTGTGAGGCGTCTCTCTCTTCGTCTCCTGTTTGC
GCAAACGCATAGACTGCACTGAGAAAATCGATTACCTATTTTTTATGAATGAATATTTGCACTATTACTA
TTCAAAACTATTAAGATAGCAATCACATTCAATAGCCAAATACTATACCACCTGAGCGATGCAACGAAAT
GATCAATTTGAGCAAAAATGCTGCATATTTAGGACGGCATCATTATAGAAATGCTTCTTGCTGTGTACTT
TTCTCTCGTCTGGCAGCTGTTTCGCCGTTATTGTTAAAACCGGCTTAAGTTAGGTGTGTTTTCTACGACT
AGTGATGCCCCTACTAGAAGATGTGTGTTGCACAAATGTCCCTGAATAACCAATTTGAAGTGCAGATAGC
AGTAAACGTAAGCTAATATGAATATTATTTAACTGTAATGTTTTAATATCGCTGGACATTACTAATAAAC
CCACTATAAACACATGTACATATGTATGTTTTGGCATACAATGAGTAGTTGGGGAAAAAATGTGTAAAAG
CACCGTGACCATCACAGCATAAAGATAACCAGCTGAAGTATCGAATATGAGTAACCCCCAAATTGAATCA
CATGCCGCAACTGATAGGACCCATGGAAGTACACTCTTCATGGCGATATACAAGACACACACAAGCACGA
ACACCCAGTTGCGGAGGAAATTCTCCGTAAATGAAAACCCAATCGGCGAACAATTCATACCCATATATGG
TAAAAGTTTTGAACGCGACTTGAGAGCGGAGAGCATTGCGGCTGATAAGGTTTTAGCGCTAAGCGGGCTT
TATAAAACGGGCTGCGGGACCAGTTTTCATATCACTACCGTTTGAGTTCTTGTGCTGTGTGGATACTCCT
CCCGACACAAAGCCGCTCCATCAGCCAGCAGTCGTCTAATCCAGAGACCCCGGATCGGGGTACCAACATG
GACGCACAAACACGACGACGTGAGCGTCGCGCTGAGAAACAAGCTCAATGGAAAGCTGCAAACGGTGGAT
CTCCTCCACATATGGCTTACCCATACGATGTTCCAGATTACGCTCCTCCAAGCTTGAATTCTATGGAGGT
GACATTCAGCTCGGGCGGATCATCGAACGCCTCCAGCGAGTGCGCCATAGACGGCGGCACGAATCGCTGT
CGCGGCTTGGAGCCCAACAATGGAACCTGCATCCTCAGCCAGGAGGTAAAGGATCTTTACAGATCCCTCT
ACACCGCCTCCAAGCAACTGGACGATGCCAAGAGGAATGTGCAGTCGGTGGGACAGCTGTTCCAACATGA
GATTGAGGAAAAGCGCTCGCTCCTAGTGCAGCTGTGCAAGCAGATCATCTTCAAGGACTACCAGTCGGTG
GGCAAGAAGGTGCGCGAGGTGATGTGGCGACGTGGATACTACGAGTTCATTGCCTTCGTGAAGAAGAACT
GGCACAAGCAGTGCCAGGATGCGGCCACGGCCCAAGAGAACATGCAAAAGCTGGAGCGATTCCTCTGCGC
TGGCATCTTCAACTACAAACGATTGTCGGCACGCATGGAAGAGATCTATGATCTGGATCTAAAGTATTTG
ATTGATTTCTCCATAATCAGTGATGGCTACATAAGCGACATGATCGGAGACACCATGGAGTCATCGCACT
CGGGCACCCACGCGGTGGACAAGAGTCTGGAGGCCGTGTCCTTTGCACTCGACACCATACACTCATCGCT
GCTCAGTCTGGGCGATCTTCATCGCTACTTTCTAGACTTTCGCATCGACAGCAAACTAAGCATAAGCAAG
GAGCAGGTGGCCAAGTATTATCTGGAGGCCTTCAAGCTTAATCCGGCCATTGGCATGGCCCAGAACCAGT
TGGGTACACTGCACTACGGACAGAATCATGACCTGGACTCCACTTACCACTACTTGTACTCCCTTGTGTG
CATCATACCATTCGAACTAAGCGAAAATAATCTTAACAAGCTGTTCGCCAAGCACACCGAATACCTAGAG
CGTATGGATCCAGAAAAACTAGACTTCAACATCGAGGACTTCTTTGCCCGTTTCTATCTGATTGTGGACA
TATTTTTCTTCGACAAGGAAGTGCCGGACTTTAACGCTCTGTGCCACTGTGTGCTGATTGATCTACGCAA
GATCCTGTGCTCCCAGCAGCTGCGCGTTCCGGAGCCAAGCATCTTCAAGATTGTCTCCATTCTGTTCTTC
TGTCTGTCCAAGCTTAAGATGATCAACTCACCAAAGGTTTACTCGCTGCACGCCTTTCTGGTTGCTGCCT
GTTCCGATCTGATGGACGCCTGCATCGTCAGCATCGAGCAGACAATCCTGGCTCGCGCCCAAGACAACGA
GCGCTTCCAGGCGGAGTACGAGGAACGCTTTCAGGAGTTCGATACTGTGGTGCGCAAGTCCCGGAATGAG
TACAAGAACTGGCTAGCTGCAGTAGGCGAATGTGAGCGCAAGGACAAGAAGTTGATGCCACGCCCGCACT
CTCTAAAGGATTGCAGTTCGGATTCGCGGGACAGCCAGCACTCTGGCGAGGAGGCAAAGACCCAGGAGGC
TGCTGACGGCGACAAGATCGGTGAGGCCGTTTCCACGCGCTCCAGTGACGAGGCCAAGGAGTCCGACCTT
AAGACCCCGCTCTCCTGCAAGAGCAAGCGACGGGGAATGCGTCTACGCCGCCGACGCCGCAAGATCGCCC
AGTCGGACGACAGCTCCTGCTATGACAGCGAAAGCGAACTGGACACAGACTTTTACAGCGACGAGGAGGA
TTACACAGATCTAAGTTCTAACTTTGACACCGATTTCAGCGACATTGATGCAGCTGATCCTGGGGAGCCA
TGCGGCGAAGAGCGCTATGCAGCAGCTAATTACAGCAAAAAGGAGCGCAAAGCTGGCGGCGGCGGCGGAG
GAGGAGTCGGTGGCGTGGTGTACTCCGACAACGAAGACGTTGTTATTGAGGAGGAGAAAATCGTGTATCC
CAACGAAGTAGAGCGCAGATCCAACTCACAGGAGGCGGACTCTGAGGAGTTGCTGCGCAGCTTTGAGGTA
CTGCAGCTGAACTTTAAGAGCGCAGAGGATGCTCAAAGCAAGCCGGTGGCACCTCCGCCCGTCAGCTTTT
CAGAGCCACCAAAGAAGCTGGTTTATCGCAACAAGTACACCAAGATCAATCCCAACATAGTCATTGACTG
TCTGCACAATGAACCGACCATTAGAGCCCTGAAAATGCTTTTTGACTGGCTGCGAATCAACCCAGAGATT
CTCATCGGCTGCTACCACTCGAATCCGGAGTTTGTGCACAAGATCATGAAGCTTCTCAACTACTGCAACA
TCGACATCTTCACCAGGAAGGTTTACTTCGAGCGCGACCTTCTGACCACTGCCAACGTGCGTGATTCTCT
GGTCGAGTTATTCGATGTGCGCGCCAACGTTCCGCTCACCGAGGACTTTGCTTTCAAGAACTTTGACATC
TTCCAGAGCACCCAGATTACACTGGACTGGGAGACCATTATCCGGGAGCGTGTCACTCCCCAGGAAGAGT
CCATTCTCCGTATTTTCAAAATGGTCGACTTTGGCTTTTTCATTTGCAAGCAGAAGAAGTTTAACTACAG
ATTCTGCGTCAAGACGCGTCGTTTCACCGAGACCCAAAAGAAGAAACAGCGCGAGGAGAAGAAGGGAGGC
GGATCACGTCGCCGCGAGCGTCGTACCGCTCCGAAGACCAACCGAACAAAGCGGAACGAAGGACGCACAC
GTCGCTACTCCGATCGCAAGAACGGCATCGTCCGCAAGAGCTACACCAGTAACGAGGAAAAGGACACCGT
GGAGGAGTGCCGCAAGATGCCACGCAAGGGTTACCTAAGGAATCGCAATGCCGAGAAGGCGGCTGCTGTT
ATAACCAGTGCCACGGGAACCTCTGTCGCCGGCGGAACCTCCGCCTCCACAACCACAAACAGTGTCATCG
AGAAACTGAATTTGCAGTCCAGCTCGGGGGCCGACGAAGAGCGCTCGGAGGCCAAGTCGAAGAAGTGTGA
GCTCATGGGCAAGCTGTGGCTGCAAAACGAGGTGGAGACTTTGGAGGAGGAGCTGCGGGACAGTCCCGCT
CATGTGGTGATGTCCCCATTTGTGGTGGTCGATTCGAAGGCATTGACCGAATACAATGGCATAGTCAAGT
CGCTGGTGAGGACCAAGAAGTGCATTGTCCTCATTCCAAATGCAGTGCTCAATGAGTTGGATGACTTGAA
GAAACGCAGCGAGAATGTGCGCCATGTCATCCGTTGGCTGGAGCAGGAGTTTAAACAGGGCAATAGGCAC
TTGCGTGCCCAGCGCGATAACGAAAGTCAGCCGCTATCCCTGCTGAAGATATCACGCAAGATGGATCGTG
ACGCCTCAGTTTTCCTTCAAATTGCCCAGTTCTGCAATCACTTGGTGGCCAACCATGCCGATCCGCACGT
CAGCGAACTGCAGAAGAGCGTCGTCACGTACTTGTCCGGCGATAATTTGCACGAGAAGAACCGCCAGCAA
CAGAACTTCAGCTACACCGGCATCCTTGACTCGATACCCGTACGCTATGCCCAAATCCAGAGCTTCTACG
CAAAATTTAAGGCCAACAAAAAACGCTCGAGTCTAGAGGGCCCGCGGTTCGAAGGTAAGCCTATCCCTAA
CCCTCTCCTCGGTCTCGATTCTACGCGTACCGGTCATCATCACCATCACCATTGAGTTTAAACCCGCTGA
TCAGCCTCGACTGTGCCTTCTAAGGCCTGAGCTCGCTGATCAGCCTCGATCGAGGATCCAGACATGATAA
GATACATTGATGAGTTTGGACAAACCACAACTAGAATGCAGTGAAAAAAATGCTTTATTTGTGAAATTTG
TGATGCTATTGCTTTATTTGTAACCATTATAAGCTGCAATAAACAAGTTAACAACAACAATTGCATTCAT
TTTATGTTTCAGGTTCAGGGGGAGGTGTGGGAGGTTTTTTAAAGCAAGTAAAACCTCTACAAATGTGGTA
TGGCTGATTATGATCAGTCGACCGATGCCCTTGAGAGCCTTCAACCCAGTCAGCTCCTTCCGGTGGGCGC
GGGGCATGACTATCGTCGCCGCACTTATGACTGTCTTCTTTATCATGCAACTCGTAGGACAGGTGCCGGC
AGCGCTCTGGGTCATTTTCGGCGAGGACCGCTTTCGCTGGAGCGCGACGATGATCGGCCTGTCGCTTGCG
GTATTCGGAATCTTGCACGCCCTCGCTCAAGCCTTCGTCACTGGTCCCGCCACCAAACGTTTCGGCGAGA
AGCAGGCCATTATCGCCGGCATGGCGGCCGACGCGCTGGGCTACGTCTTGCTGGCGTTCGCGACGCGAGG
CTGGATGGCCTTCCCCATTATGATTCTTCTCGCTTCCGGCGGCATCGGGATGCCCGCGTTGCAGGCCATG
CTGTCCAGGCAGGTAGATGACGACCATCAGGGACAGCTTCAAGGATCGCTCGCGGCTCTTACCAGCCAGC
AAAAGGCCAGGAACCGTAAAAAGGCCGCGTTGCTGGCGTTTTTCCATAGGCTCCGCCCCCCTGACGAGCA
TCACAAAAATCGACGCTCAAGTCAGAGGTGGCGAAACCCGACAGGACTATAAAGATACCAGGCGTTTCCC
CCTGGAAGCTCCCTCGTGCGCTCTCCTGTTCCGACCCTGCCGCTTACCGGATACCTGTCCGCCTTTCTCC
CTTCGGGAAGCGTGGCGCTTTCTCAATGCTCACGCTGTAGGTATCTCAGTTCGGTGTAGGTCGTTCGCTC
CAAGCTGGGCTGTGTGCACGAACCCCCCGTTCAGCCCGACCGCTGCGCCTTATCCGGTAACTATCGTCTT
GAGTCCAACCCGGTAAGACACGACTTATCGCCACTGGCAGCAGCCACTGGTAACAGGATTAGCAGAGCGA
GGTATGTAGGCGGTGCTACAGAGTTCTTGAAGTGGTGGCCTAACTACGGCTACACTAGAAGGACAGTATT
TGGTATCTGCGCTCTGCTGAAGCCAGTTACCTTCGGAAAAAGAGTTGGTAGCTCTTGATCCGGCAAACAA
ACCACCGCTGGTAGCGGTGGTTTTTTTGTTTGCAAGCAGCAGATTACGCGCAGAAAAAAAGGATCTCAAG
AAGATCCTTTGATCTTTTCTACGGGGTCTGACGCTCAGTGGAACGAAAACTCACGTTAAGGGATTTTGGT
CATGAGATTATCAAAAAGGATCTTCACCTAGATCCTTTTAAATTAAAAATGAAGTTTTAAATCAATCTAA
AGTATATATGAGTAAACTTGGTCTGACAGTTACCAATGCTTAATCAGTGAGGCACCTATCTCAGCGATCT
GTCTATTTCGTTCATCCATAGTTGCCTGACTCCCCGTCGTGTAGATAACTACGATACGGGAGGGCTTACC
ATCTGGCCCCAGTGCTGCAATGATACCGCGAGACCCACGCTCACCGGCTCCAGATTTATCAGCAATAAAC
CAGCCAGCCGGAAGGGCCGAGCGCAGAAGTGGTCCTGCAACTTTATCCGCCTCCATCCAGTCTATTAATT
GTTGCCGGGAAGCTAGAGTAAGTAGTTCGCCAGTTAATAGTTTGCGCAACGTTGTTGCCATTGCTGCAGG
CATCGTGGTGTCACGCTCGTCGTTTGGTATGGCTTCATTCAGCTCCGGTTCCCAACGATCAAGGCGAGTT
ACATGATCCCCCATGTTGTGCAAAAAAGCGGTTAGCTCCTTCGGTCCTCCGATCGTTGTCAGAAGTAAGT
TGGCCGCAGTGTTATCACTCATGGTTATGGCAGCACTGCATAATTCTCTTACTGTCATGCCATCCGTAAG
ATGCTTTTCTGTGACTGGTGAGTACTCAACCAAGTCATTCTGAGAATAGTGTATGCGGCGACCGAGTTGC
TCTTGCCCGGCGTCAACACGGGATAATACCGCGCCACATAGCAGAACTTTAAAAGTGCTCATCATTGGAA
AACGTTCTTCGGGGCGAAAACTCTCAAGGATCTTACCGCTGTTGAGATCCAGTTCGATGTAACCCACTCG
TGCACCCAACTGATCTTCAGCATCTTTTACTTTCACCAGCGTTTCTGGGTGAGCAAAAACAGGAAGGCAA
AATGCCGCAAAAAAGGGAATAAGGGCGACACGGAAATGTTGAATACTCATACTCTTCCTTTTTCAATATT
ATTGAAGCATTTATCAGGGTTATTGTCTCATGAGCGGATACATATTTGAATGTATTTAGAAAAATAAACA
AATAGGGGTTCCGCGCACATTTCCCCGAAAAGTGCCACCTGACGTCTAAGAAACCATTATTATCATGACA
TTAACCTATAAAAATAGGCGTATCACGAGGCCCTTTCGT
